Addgene plasmid #175098: pEF6 Vps54-V5-6His
Purpose: V5 tagged Vps54 is expressed in mammalian cells
Depositing lab: Juan Bonifacino. Depositing organization: National Institute of Child Health and Human Development (NICHD). Publication: Requirement of the human GARP complex for mannose 6-phosphate-receptor-dependent sorting of cathepsin D to lysosomes. Perez-Victoria FJ, Mardones GA, Bonifacino JS. Mol Biol Cell. 2008 Jun;19(6):2350-62. doi: 10.1091/mbc.e07-11-1189. Epub 2008 Mar 26. PubMed 18367545.
Backbone
  Vector backbone: pEF6-V5-His
  Backbone size w/o insert (bp): 5840
  Total vector size (bp): 8735
  Vector type: Mammalian Expression
Growth in bacteria
  Bacterial resistance: Ampicillin, 100 μg/mL
  Growth temperature: 37°C
  Growth strain: DH5alpha
  Copy number: High Copy
Gene/Insert
  Gene/Insert name: Vps54
  Species: M. musculus (mouse)
  Insert size (bp): 2895
  Entrez Gene: Vps54 (a.k.a. Hcc8, Vps54l, mSLP8, wr)
  Tag / fusion protein: V5 (C terminal on insert)
Terms and licenses: Academic/Nonprofit Terms; Industry Terms: Not Available to Industry
How to cite: pEF6 Vps54-V5-6His was a gift from Juan Bonifacino (Addgene plasmid # 175098 ; http://n2t.net/addgene:175098 ; RRID:Addgene_175098)
