[The description below was written by a language model from this plasmid's Addgene catalogue record and pLannotate feature annotations shown in this document.]
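Description:
pEF6 Vps54-V5-6His is a mammalian expression plasmid of about 8.7 kb, built on the pEF6-V5-His backbone and carrying the mouse Vps54 coding sequence (2,895 bp). Vps54 is a subunit of the GARP tethering complex, which mediates retrograde transport from endosomes to the trans-Golgi network and is needed for the cycling of mannose 6-phosphate receptors that supports lysosomal sorting of acid hydrolases such as cathepsin D. The open reading frame sits downstream of the strong constitutive human EF-1α promoter, with a T7 promoter between them that could allow in vitro transcription. It is followed by a C-terminal V5 epitope tag and the bovine growth hormone polyadenylation signal. The plasmid name and backbone imply a 6xHis tag after V5, but the feature table does not annotate one and the catalogue lists only V5 as the tag.

In E. coli the plasmid replicates from a high-copy ColE1/pUC-type origin and is selected with ampicillin through the β-lactamase gene. An f1 origin is also present for single-stranded DNA production. A second cassette places the blasticidin S deaminase gene under both the SV40 early promoter and the bacterial EM7 promoter, ending in an SV40 poly(A) signal, so blasticidin can be used to select transfected mammalian cells and is also usable in bacteria. The short annotated fragments (bleomycin-resistance, lacI, CMV enhancer, small t antigen and bom) appear to be backbone remnants or partial matches rather than functional parts. The stated purpose is expression of V5-tagged Vps54 in mammalian cells, where the tag lets the protein be detected or isolated with anti-V5 antibodies, for example in studies of GARP function.
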