Features (pLannotate 1.2.2; 23 found; start..end, strand, type, name):
     80..409     +  promoter       SV40 promoter: SV40 enhancer and early promoter
    457..504     +  promoter       EM7 promoter: synthetic bacterial promoter&nbsp
    523..921     +  CDS            BSD: blasticidin S deaminase; Aspergillus terreus BSD; confers resistance to blasticidin
    922..949     +  CDS            BleoR (fragment): antibiotic-binding protein; Sh ble from Streptoalloteichus hindustanus; confers resistance to bleomycin, phleomycin, and Zeocin™
    959..1084    +  CDS            ble (fragment): BLE_KLEPN - Experimental evidence at protein level: Swiss-Prot protein existence level 1. Binding protein with a strong affinity to the bleomycin family of antibiotics. Binds to CL990; an antimitotic-antibiotic compound. From Klebsiella pneumoniae.
   1079..1200    +  polyA_signal   SV40 poly(A) signal: SV40 polyadenylation signal
   1273..1289    -  protein_bind   lac operator: The lac repressor binds to the lac operator to inhibit transcription in E. coli. This inhibition can be relieved by adding lactose or isopropyl-β-D-thiogalactopyranoside (IPTG). lac repressor encoded by lacI
   1297..1327    -  promoter       lac promoter: promoter for the E. coli lac operon
   1342..1363    -  protein_bind   CAP binding site: CAP binding activates transcription in the presence of cAMP. E. coli catabolite activator protein
   1376..1468    -  CDS            lacI (fragment): lac repressor; lacI; The lac repressor binds to the lac operator to inhibit transcription in E. coli. This inhibition can be relieved by adding lactose or isopropyl-β-D-thiogalactopyranoside (IPTG).
   1640..2228    -  rep_origin     ori: high-copy-number ColE1/pMB1/pBR322/pUC origin of replication
   2399..3259    -  CDS            AmpR: β-lactamase; bla; confers resistance to ampicillin, carbenicillin, and related antibiotics
   3260..3364    -  promoter       AmpR promoter: bla
   3423..3475    -  misc_feature   bom (fragment): basis of mobility region from pBR322
   3630..3648    +  enhancer       CMV enhancer (fragment): human cytomegalovirus immediate early enhancer
   3673..3739    +  CDS            small t antigen (fragment): SV40 (simian virus 40) small t antigen
   3746..4924    +  promoter       EF-1α promoter: strong constitutive promoter for human elongation factor EF-1α
   4941..4959    +  promoter       T7 promoter: promoter for bacteriophage T7 RNA polymerase
   5041..7935    +  CDS            Vps54: VPS54_MOUSE - Experimental evidence at protein level: Swiss-Prot protein existence level 1. Acts as component of the GARP complex that is involved in retrograde transport from early and late endosomes to the trans-Golgi network (TGN). The GARP complex is required for the maintenance of the cycling of mannose 6-phosphate receptors between the TGN and endosomes, this cycling is necessary for proper lysosomal sorting of acid hydrolases such as CTSD. Within the GARP complex, required to tether the complex to the TGN. Not involved in endocytic recycling. From Mus musculus (Mouse).
   8002..8043    +  CDS            V5 tag: epitope tag from simian virus 5
   8099..8323    +  polyA_signal   bGH poly(A) signal: bovine growth hormone polyadenylation signal
   8327..8348    +  promoter       SV40 promoter (fragment): SV40 enhancer and early promoter
   8369..66      +  rep_origin     f1 ori (across the origin) (sequence partly withheld): f1 bacteriophage origin of replication; arrow indicates direction of (+) strand synthesis
>Addgene plasmid #175098 | pEF6 Vps54-V5-6His | addgene full sequence | sequence record 353682 | Addgene NGS Result
GGATTTTGCCGATTTCGGCCTATTGGTTAAAAAATGAGCTGATTTAACAAAAATTTAACGCGAATTAATT
CTGTGGAATGTGTGTCAGTTAGGGTGTGGAAAGTCCCCAGGCTCCCCAGCAGGCAGAAGTATGCAAAGCA
TGCATCTCAATTAGTCAGCAACCAGGTGTGGAAAGTCCCCAGGCTCCCCAGCAGGCAGAAGTATGCAAAG
CATGCATCTCAATTAGTCAGCAACCATAGTCCCGCCCCTAACTCCGCCCATCCCGCCCCTAACTCCGCCC
AGTTCCGCCCATTCTCCGCCCCATGGCTGACTAATTTTTTTTATTTATGCAGAGGCCGAGGCCGCCTCTG
CCTCTGAGCTATTCCAGAAGTAGTGAGGAGGCTTTTTTGGAGGCCTAGGCTTTTGCAAAAAGCTCCCGGG
AGCTTGTATATCCATTTTCGGATCTGATCAGCACGTGTTGACAATTAATCATCGGCATAGTATATCGGCA
TAGTATAATACGACAAGGTGAGGAACTAAACCATGGCCAAGCCTTTGTCTCAAGAAGAATCCACCCTCAT
TGAAAGAGCAACGGCTACAATCAACAGCATCCCCATCTCTGAAGACTACAGCGTCGCCAGCGCAGCTCTC
TCTAGCGACGGCCGCATCTTCACTGGTGTCAATGTATATCATTTTACTGGGGGACCTTGTGCAGAACTCG
TGGTGCTGGGCACTGCTGCTGCTGCGGCAGCTGGCAACCTGACTTGTATCGTCGCGATCGGAAATGAGAA
CAGGGGCATCTTGAGCCCCTGCGGACGGTGCCGACAGGTGCTTCTCGATCTGCATCCTGGGATCAAAGCC
ATAGTGAAGGACAGTGATGGACAGCCGACGGCAGTTGGGATTCGTGAATTGCTGCCCTCTGGTTATGTGT
GGGAGGGCTAAGCACTTCGTGGCCGAGGAGCAGGACTGACACGTGCTACGAGATTTCGATTCCACCGCCG
CCTTCTATGAAAGGTTGGGCTTCGGAATCGTTTTCCGGGACGCCGGCTGGATGATCCTCCAGCGCGGGGA
TCTCATGCTGGAGTTCTTCGCCCACCCCAACTTGTTTATTGCAGCTTATAATGGTTACAAATAAAGCAAT
AGCATCACAAATTTCACAAATAAAGCATTTTTTTCACTGCATTCTAGTTGTGGTTTGTCCAAACTCATCA
ATGTATCTTATCATGTCTGTATACCGTCGACCTCTAGCTAGAGCTTGGCGTAATCATGGTCATAGCTGTT
TCCTGTGTGAAATTGTTATCCGCTCACAATTCCACACAACATACGAGCCGGAAGCATAAAGTGTAAAGCC
TGGGGTGCCTAATGAGTGAGCTAACTCACATTAATTGCGTTGCGCTCACTGCCCGCTTTCCAGTCGGGAA
ACCTGTCGTGCCAGCTGCATTAATGAATCGGCCAACGCGCGGGGAGAGGCGGTTTGCGTATTGGGCGCTC
TTCCGCTTCCTCGCTCACTGACTCGCTGCGCTCGGTCGTTCGGCTGCGGCGAGCGGTATCAGCTCACTCA
AAGGCGGTAATACGGTTATCCACAGAATCAGGGGATAACGCAGGAAAGAACATGTGAGCAAAAGGCCAGG
AACCGTAAAAAGGCCGCGTTGCTGGCGTTTTTCCATAGGCTCCGCCCCCCTGACGAGCATCACAAAAATC
GACGCTCAAGTCAGAGGTGGCGAAACCCGACAGGACTATAAAGATACCAGGCGTTTCCCCCTGGAAGCTC
CCTCGTGCGCTCTCCTGTTCCGACCCTGCCGCTTACCGGATACCTGTCCGCCTTTCTCCCTTCGGGAAGC
GTGGCGCTTTCTCATAGCTCACGCTGTAGGTATCTCAGTTCGGTGTAGGTCGTTCGCTCCAAGCTGGGCT
GTGTGCACGAACCCCCCGTTCAGCCCGACCGCTGCGCCTTATCCGGTAACTATCGTCTTGAGTCCAACCC
GGTAAGACACGACTTATCGCCACTGGCAGCAGCCACTGGTAACAGGATTAGCAGAGCGAGGTATGTAGGC
GGTGCTACAGAGTTCTTGAAGTGGTGGCCTAACTACGGCTACACTAGAAGAACAGTATTTGGTATCTGCG
CTCTGCTGAAGCCAGTTACCTTCGGAAAAAGAGTTGGTAGCTCTTGATCCGGCAAACAAACCACCGCTGG
TAGCGGTGGTTTTTTTGTTTGCAAGCAGCAGATTACGCGCAGAAAAAAAGGATCTCAAGAAGATCCTTTG
ATCTTTTCTACGGGGTCTGACGCTCAGTGGAACGAAAACTCACGTTAAGGGATTTTGGTCATGAGATTAT
CAAAAAGGATCTTCACCTAGATCCTTTTAAATTAAAAATGAAGTTTTAAATCAATCTAAAGTATATATGA
GTAAACTTGGTCTGACAGTTACCAATGCTTAATCAGTGAGGCACCTATCTCAGCGATCTGTCTATTTCGT
TCATCCATAGTTGCCTGACTCCCCGTCGTGTAGATAACTACGATACGGGAGGGCTTACCATCTGGCCCCA
GTGCTGCAATGATACCGCGAGACCCACGCTCACCGGCTCCAGATTTATCAGCAATAAACCAGCCAGCCGG
AAGGGCCGAGCGCAGAAGTGGTCCTGCAACTTTATCCGCCTCCATCCAGTCTATTAATTGTTGCCGGGAA
GCTAGAGTAAGTAGTTCGCCAGTTAATAGTTTGCGCAACGTTGTTGCCATTGCTACAGGCATCGTGGTGT
CACGCTCGTCGTTTGGTATGGCTTCATTCAGCTCCGGTTCCCAACGATCAAGGCGAGTTACATGATCCCC
CATGTTGTGCAAAAAAGCGGTTAGCTCCTTCGGTCCTCCGATCGTTGTCAGAAGTAAGTTGGCCGCAGTG
TTATCACTCATGGTTATGGCAGCACTGCATAATTCTCTTACTGTCATGCCATCCGTAAGATGCTTTTCTG
TGACTGGTGAGTACTCAACCAAGTCATTCTGAGAATAGTGTATGCGGCGACCGAGTTGCTCTTGCCCGGC
GTCAATACGGGATAATACCGCGCCACATAGCAGAACTTTAAAAGTGCTCATCATTGGAAAACGTTCTTCG
GGGCGAAAACTCTCAAGGATCTTACCGCTGTTGAGATCCAGTTCGATGTAACCCACTCGTGCACCCAACT
GATCTTCAGCATCTTTTACTTTCACCAGCGTTTCTGGGTGAGCAAAAACAGGAAGGCAAAATGCCGCAAA
AAAGGGAATAAGGGCGACACGGAAATGTTGAATACTCATACTCTTCCTTTTTCAATATTATTGAAGCATT
TATCAGGGTTATTGTCTCATGAGCGGATACATATTTGAATGTATTTAGAAAAATAAACAAATAGGGGTTC
CGCGCACATTTCCCCGAAAAGTGCCACCTGACGTCGACGGATCGGGAGATCTCCCGATCCCCTATGGTGC
ACTCTCAGTACAATCTGCTCTGATGCCGCATAGTTAAGCCAGTATCTGCTCCCTGCTTGTGTGTTGGAGG
TCGCTGAGTAGTGCGCGAGCAAAATTTAAGCTACAACAAGGCAAGGCTTGACCGACAATTGCATGAAGAA
TCTGCTTAGGGTTAGGCGTTTTGCGCTGCTTCGCGATGTACGGGCCAGATATACGCGTTGACATTGATTA
TTGACTAGGCTTTTGCAAAAAGCTTTGCAAAGATGGATAAAGTTTTAAACAGAGAGGAATCTTTGCAGCT
AATGGACCTTCTAGGTCTTGAAAGGAGTGGGAATTGGCTCCGGTGCCCGTCAGTGGGCAGAGCGCACATC
GCCCACAGTCCCCGAGAAGTTGGGGGGAGGGGTCGGCAATTGAACCGGTGCCTAGAGAAGGTGGCGCGGG
GTAAACTGGGAAAGTGATGTCGTGTACTGGCTCCGCCTTTTTCCCGAGGGTGGGGGAGAACCGTATATAA
GTGCAGTAGTCGCCGTGAACGTTCTTTTTCGCAACGGGTTTGCCGCCAGAACACAGGTAAGTGCCGTGTG
TGGTTCCCGCGGGCCTGGCCTCTTTACGGGTTATGGCCCTTGCGTGCCTTGAATTACTTCCACCTGGCTG
CAGTACGTGATTCTTGATCCCGAGCTTCGGGTTGGAAGTGGGTGGGAGAGTTCGAGGCCTTGCGCTTAAG
GAGCCCCTTCGCCTCGTGCTTGAGTTGAGGCCTGGCCTGGGCGCTGGGGCCGCCGCGTGCGAATCTGGTG
GCACCTTCGCGCCTGTCTCGCTGCTTTCGATAAGTCTCTAGCCATTTAAAATTTTTGATGACCTGCTGCG
ACGCTTTTTTTCTGGCAAGATAGTCTTGTAAATGCGGGCCAAGATCTGCACACTGGTATTTCGGTTTTTG
GGGCCGCGGGCGGCGACGGGGCCCGTGCGTCCCAGCGCACATGTTCGGCGAGGCGGGGCCTGCGAGCGCG
GCCACCGAGAATCGGACGGGGGTAGTCTCAAGCTGGCCGGCCTGCTCTGGTGCCTGGCCTCGCGCCGCCG
TGTATCGCCCCGCCCTGGGCGGCAAGGCTGGCCCGGTCGGCACCAGTTGCGTGAGCGGAAAGATGGCCGC
TTCCCGGCCCTGCTGCAGGGAGCTCAAAATGGAGGACGCGGCGCTCGGGAGAGCGGGCGGGTGAGTCACC
CACACAAAGGAAAAGGGCCTTTCCGTCCTCAGCCGTCGCTTCATGTGACTCCACGGAGTACCGGGCGCCG
TCCAGGCACCTCGATTAGTTCTCGAGCTTTTGGAGTACGTCGTCTTTAGGTTGGGGGGAGGGGTTTTATG
CGATGGAGTTTCCCCACACTGAGTGGGTGGAGACTGAAGTTAGGCCAGCTTGGCACTTGATGTAATTCTC
CTTGGAATTTGCCCTTTTTGAGTTTGGATCTTGGTTCATTCTCAAGCCTCAGACAGTGGTTCAAAGTTTT
TTTCTTCCATTTCAGGTGTCGTGAGGAATTAGCTTGGTACTAATACGACTCACTATAGGGAGACCCAAGC
TGGCTAGGTAAGCTTGGTACCGAGCTCGGATCCACTAGTCCAGTGTGGTGGAATTGCCCTTGGGGGTACC
ATGGCTTCAAGCCACAGTTCTTCTCCAGTGCCTCAAGGAAGCAGCAGTGATGTTTTCTTTAAAAAAGAGG
TAGATCCAACAAAACACATTCGACCTGTGCAGTCACTGCCAGATGTGTGTCCCAAGGAACCCACAGTTAC
AGATCAACATAGATGGACTGTGTATCATTCCAAAGTAAATCTCCCAGCAGCATTAAATGATCCTACACTA
GCAAAAAGAGAATCTGACTTCTTCACAAAAACTTGGGGATTGGACTTTGTGGACACTGAAGTCATACCTT
CACTCTACCTCCCACAGATCAGCAAGGAGAATTTTATAGCATATCAGCAGGAGATCTCTCAGAGAGAGAA
GATTCATGAGAGATGCAAGAATATTTGTCCTCCTAAAGATACCTTTGAAAGGACTCTTTTACATACTCAT
GATAAATCCAGGACAGATCTGGAGCAAGTACCTAAGATTTTTATGAAACCAGATTTTGCCTTGGATGATT
CTTTAACTTTTAATTCAGTTTTACCATGGTCTCATTTTAATACTGCTGGTGGGAAAGGAAGTCGCGACGC
AGCTTCTTCCAAGTTGCTTCAGGAAAAGCTGAGCCATTATCTGGATATTGTGGAAGTAAACATTGCTCAC
CAGATCTCTCTACGTTCAGAAGCATTTTTTCATGCAATGACCTCTCAACACGAATTGCAGGACTACCTCA
AGAAAACTACCCAGGCTGTAAAAATGCTTCGAGATAAAATTGCACAGATTGATAAAGTTATGTGTGAAGG
ATCACTACAGATTTTAAGACTGGCACTTACCAGAAATAATTGTGTTAAAGTATACAATAAACTGAAGTTA
ATGGCCACTGTACACCAAACTCAGCCTACAGTGCAGGTGTTGTTATCTACTTCTGAATTTGTTGGAGCGT
TGGACTTAATAGCAACAACTCAAGAGGTTCTGCAGCAGGAGCTTCAGGGCATTCACAGCTTCCGGCATTT
GGGATCACAGCTTTGTGAATTAGAAAAGCTGATTGATAAAATGATGATTGCGGAATTTTCTACTTATTCT
CATAGTGACTTAAATAGACCACTGGAAGGTGAATGCCAAGTTTTAGAAGAGGAAAGATTAGTATCTCTTG
TATTTGGGCTTTTGAAACAAAGAAAACTTAATTTTTTAGAAATCTATGGTGAAGAAATGATTATTACAGC
AAAGAACATCATTAAAGAGCGTGTGATTAATAAAGTTTCACAAATAGAAGAAATAGACACAGACGTTGTT
GTAAAGCTTGCAGATCAAATGAGAATGTTGAATTTTCCCCAGTGGATTGATCTGTTAAAGGACATTTTCT
CTAAGTTTACAGTTTTCCTACAGAGAGTTAAGGCAACATTGAATATTATCCACAGTGTTGTTCTGTCAGT
TCTTGAGAAAAGCCAAAGGACTAGAGAATTGGAAGAGATCCCACAGCAGAGGAGCGCTGGGAAGGACAGC
TCCTTGGACACAGACGTGGCTTACCTGACACACGAGGGCTGGTTCATAAGTGATGCTTTCAGTGAGGGTG
AGCCAGCATCTGCGGCGGTTGATACTACCTCTCAAAGAAACACGTCTCCACATAGCGAGCCCTGCAGCAG
TGATTCGGTATCAGAACCAGAATGTACTACTGATTCTTCATCCAGCAAGGAGCAGACATCAGCGTGTGCT
CCTCCAGGAGGTATAGAGATTATAGTCAGTGAAGACATGAGGTTAACTGACTTGGAGCTAGGAAAACTAG
CAAGTAACATCCAGGAGTTACTGTGTAATGCTTCAGATGTATGCCATGATCGAGCTGTCAAATTTCTCAT
GTCAAGAGCAAAGGACGGTTTTCTTGAAAAATTGAATTCCACGGAATTCATAGCACTCTCGAGATTAATG
GAGACATTCATAGTGGACACTGAACAGATCTGTGGGAGGAAGAGCACGTCACTGCTTGGGGCCCTTCAGA
GCCAAGCAAATAAGTTTGTGAACAGGTTTCATGAAGAGAGGCGGACCAAGCTCAGCCTCCTCTTAGACAA
CGAGCGTTGGAAGCAGGCTGATGTTCCTGCAGAATTTCAGGATCTTGTTGATTCTATAGCGGATGGAAAG
ATTGCTTTACCTGAAAAAAAGCCAGTGGTTACAGAAGAAAGGAAGCCAGCTGATGTTCTTGTTGTTGAGG
GACACCAGTATGCAGTTGTCGGAACCGTCTTGCTGTTAATAAGAATCATTCTTGAATATTGCCAGTGTGT
GGATAACATCCCCTCCGTCACTACTGACATGCTCACTCGCCTGACAGATCTGCTGAAGTACTTCAATTCA
AGAAGTTGCCAGTTAGTTCTTGGAGCTGGTGCTTTGCAAGTTGTTGGACTAAAAACAATTACTACAAAAA
ACTTGGCCCTCTCTTCACGGTGTCTGCAGTTGATTGTGCACTACATTCCCGTGATCCGGGCTCACTTTGA
AGCCCGACTGCCCCCCAAGCAATGGAGCATGCTTAGACATTTTGATCACATCACAAAGGATTACCATGAT
CATATAGCTGAAATTTCAGCTAAGCTTGTAGCGATAATGGATAGCCTATTTGATAAGCTGTTATCAAAGT
ATGAGGTGAAAGCTCCTGTTCCTTCCCCGTGTTTCAGGAATATTTGTAAGCAAATGACAAAAATGCATGA
AGCTATATTTGATCTTCTTCCCGAAGAACAAACACAGATGTTATTTTTAAGAATTAATGCAAGTTACAAA
CTCCACTTGAAAAAACAGTTATCACACTTAAATGTAATAAATGACGGAGGACCTCAAAATGGGTTGGTCA
CAGCAGATGTAGCTTTTTACACTGGAAATCTTCAAGCCTTAAAAGGCCTTAAAGATCTGGATCTAAATAT
GGCCGAGATCTGGGAACAGAAGAGGAAGGGCAATTCTGCAGATATCCAGCACAGTGGCGGCCGCTCGAGT
CTAGAGGGCCCGCGGTTCGAAGGTAAGCCTATCCCTAACCCTCTCCTCGGTCTCGATTCTACGCGTACCG
GTCATCATCACCATCACCATTGAGTTTAAACCCGCTGATCAGCCTCGACTGTGCCTTCTAGTTGCCAGCC
ATCTGTTGTTTGCCCCTCCCCCGTGCCTTCCTTGACCCTGGAAGGTGCCACTCCCACTGTCCTTTCCTAA
TAAAATGAGGAAATTGCATCGCATTGTCTGAGTAGGTGTCATTCTATTCTGGGGGGTGGGGTGGGGCAGG
ACAGCAAGGGGGAGGATTGGGAAGACAATAGCAGGCATGCTGGGGATGCGGTGGGCTCTATGGCTTCTGA
GGCGGAAAGAACCAGCTGGGGCTCTAGGGGGTATCCCC
[124 nt withheld, positions 8369-8492]
C
[91 nt withheld, positions 8494-8584]
A
[49 nt withheld, positions 8586-8634]
CCTTTGACGTTGGAGTCCACGTTCTTT
[37 nt withheld, positions 8662-8698]
ACCCTATCTCGGTCTATTCTTTTGATTTATAAG
